Addgene plasmid #176255: pNOC_dfnCas12a_crRNA Td2
Purpose: pNOC episomal plasmid harboring the dead version of humanized fnCas12a gene sequence tagged with Nlux and crRNA targeting the fluorescent gene tdtomato with spacer 2
Depositing lab: John van der Oost. Depositing organization: Wageningen University, Department Agrotechnology & Food Sciences. Publication: Comprehensive Genome Engineering Toolbox for Microalgae Nannochloropsis oceanica Based on CRISPR-Cas Systems. Naduthodi MIS, Sudfeld C, Avitzigiannis EK, Trevisan N, van Lith E, Alcaide Sancho J, D'Adamo S, Barbosa M, van der Oost J. ACS Synth Biol. 2021 Dec 17;10(12):3369-3378. doi: 10.1021/acssynbio.1c00329. Epub 2021 Nov 18. PubMed 34793143.
Backbone
  Vector backbone: pUC19
  Vector type: CRISPR, Luciferase, Synthetic Biology ; Expression in microalgae Nannochloropsis oceanica
  Selectable markers: Blasticidin
Growth in bacteria
  Bacterial resistance: Ampicillin, 100 μg/mL
  Growth temperature: 37°C
  Growth strain: DH5alpha
  Copy number: High Copy
Gene/Insert
  Gene/Insert name: humanized fnCas12a
  Species: Francisella novicida
  Mutation: D917A and E1006A mutations to inactivate the endonuclease activity of Cas12a
  Tag / fusion protein: luciferase (C terminal on insert)
Resource information
  A portion of this plasmid was derived from a plasmid made by: The backbone of plasmid was a gift from Eva Farre from Michigan State University. And the Cas12a sequence was obtained from the Addgene plasmid # 69976
Terms and licenses: Academic/Nonprofit Terms; Industry Terms: Not Available to Industry
How to cite: pNOC_dfnCas12a_crRNA Td2 was a gift from John van der Oost (Addgene plasmid # 176255 ; http://n2t.net/addgene:176255 ; RRID:Addgene_176255)
