[The description below was written by a language model from this plasmid's Addgene catalogue record and pLannotate feature annotations shown in this document.]
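Description:
pNOC_dfnCas12a_crRNA Td2 is an 11.4 kb episomal CRISPR plasmid built on a pUC19 backbone for expression in the microalga Nannochloropsis oceanica. In E. coli it replicates from the high-copy ColE1/pUC origin and is selected with ampicillin through the bla gene and its native promoter. The annotated S. cerevisiae CEN6/ARS element, spanning the sequence origin, is presumably the part that allows the pNOC series to persist as an episome rather than integrating, although the record does not spell this out. Selection in the alga relies on the Aspergillus terreus blasticidin S deaminase gene (bsd), which is followed by a CaMV polyadenylation signal.

The payload is a humanized Francisella novicida Cas12a (Cpf1) coding sequence carrying the D917A and E1006A substitutions, which abolish endonuclease activity and leave a "dead" protein that still binds DNA under crRNA guidance. Its C-terminus is fused to a luciferase (Nlux) derived from the Oplophorus gracilirostris catalytic subunit, giving a luminescent readout of dCas12a expression. The plasmid also encodes a crRNA with spacer 2 against the tdTomato fluorescent reporter gene. A fragment of the tobacco ringspot virus satellite hammerhead ribozyme, annotated on the opposite strand upstream of the Cas12a gene, is likely involved in trimming the crRNA transcript to a defined end. The promoters driving dCas12a, the crRNA and bsd are not identified in the record or the feature table.

The construct belongs to a genome engineering toolbox for N. oceanica. Catalytically inactive Cas12a aimed at tdTomato fits transcriptional interference in a reporter strain, though the record does not state that application.
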