Features (pLannotate 1.2.2; 10 found; start..end, strand, type, name):
   1558..1582    -  misc_RNA       sTRSV HHRz (fragment): hammerhead ribozyme from the tobacco ringspot virus satellite RNA (Khvorova et al., 2003)
   2816..6712    +  CDS            cas12a: CS12A_FRATN - Also known as cpf1 From Francisella tularensis subsp. novicida (strain U112).
   6734..7249    +  CDS            LUCI_OPLGR (fragment): Experimental evidence at protein level: Swiss-Prot protein existence level 1. Catalytic subunit of oplophorus-luciferin 2-monooxygenase. Oxidoreductase that converts coelenterazine (the oplophorus luciferin) to coelenteramide under emission of blue light with a maximum at 454 nm. Is also active with bisdeoxycoelenterazine. From Oplophorus gracilirostris (Luminous shrimp).
   7966..7983    +  misc_feature   MCS (fragment): pUC18/19 multiple cloning site
   8780..9166    +  CDS            bsd: BSD_ASPTE - Experimental evidence at protein level: Swiss-Prot protein existence level 1. Catalyzes the deamination of the cytosine moiety of the antibiotics blasticidin S, cytomycin and acetylblasticidin S. From Aspergillus terreus.
   9247..9406    +  polyA_signal   CaMV poly(A) signal (fragment): cauliflower mosaic virus polyadenylation signal
   9511..10099   -  rep_origin     ori: high-copy-number ColE1/pMB1/pBR322/pUC origin of replication
  10270..11130   -  CDS            AmpR: β-lactamase; bla; confers resistance to ampicillin, carbenicillin, and related antibiotics
  11131..11235   -  promoter       AmpR promoter: bla
  11272..404     +  misc_feature   CEN/ARS (across the origin): S. cerevisiae CEN6 centromere fused to an autonomously replicating sequence
>Addgene plasmid #176255 | pNOC_dfnCas12a_crRNA Td2 | addgene full sequence | sequence record 347038 | Addgene NGS Result
GTTTTCCGAAGATGTAAAAGACTCTAGGGGGATCGCCAACAAATACTACCTTTTATCTTGTACTTCCTGC
TCTCAGGTATTAATGCCGAATTGTTTCATCTTGTCTGTGTAGAAGACCACACACGAAAATCCTGTGATTT
TACATTTTACTTATCGTTAATCGAATGTATATCTATTTAATCTGCTTTTCTTGTCTAATAAATATATATG
TAAAGTACGCTTTTTGTTGAAATTTTTTAAACCTTTGTTTATTTTTTTTTCTTCATTCCGTAACTCTTCT
ACCTTCTTTATTTACTTTCTAAAATCCAAATACAAAACATAAAAATAAATAAACACAGAGTAAATTCCCA
AATTATTCCATCATTAAAAGATACGAGGCGCGTGTAAGTTACAGGCAAGCGATCCGTCTAAGAAACCGGT
GCAAAGCTGACGCCCTTTTCGTCGTCGTTGCTGGTGTTAAAATTGCGCGTTTCTTTTTTTTCCGTCTTTG
TCGTCTTTTGACTTTTTTATCTTCTTTTCTGTCTTCTTTTATTCTTCTCTTCTTCTTCATCACTCCCTCT
TCATTTTTCTTCTTCTTTTTCCTCGTCTATTGTCCTCGGGCATTACCAGTTGTGCTGCTCACGTGCGCGC
AAGCGGTGAAAGGGTGAGAGGATACACGGACAACAATCATTGAAAATTACGCTTAAAGCCGGTGCCTGGA
AAAGTCCACGCGCAGATGGCCTTTGCTTGCCTTGCTGCTGCTGCAGCTGCTGCTGCTGTCGCCTGTGATG
GTAATGGTTGTTGTTGTGGTCCTGCTTGCTTGCTAGTTTGCATTGCGTTTGCGGTTGCCTTATGACCGAC
TCCGTGTGATTGATCCTTAAACATATTTTATCATTGATGTGGATTGTGTGACGACGGCAAAAAAGAATTA
CTTTACACATGACTATCACACCTGCTCCCCTCCCTTCTCCTTTCAATCGGTCAACTTCCCAACCGCTCCT
CGAAAATATTTCAGTTGAATCCTCTACTACGTACCCCTTACTTAAATTTACTTTCTCTCTCCCCATCAAT
GCGCCGTTGTTCTGAAGTTGTATTATTGATGGGAGATGATTGGCACTGCACCAGACCTGGCCAAAAGCCA
CCACAGGTGGCCACATACTCTTGCATGGGTATACTCTACCGAGGCAAAGATTAAAGTGCACGTCCCCTGC
CCCTCTCTCTCCCTACTTCCTTCAGTCTCAGTGGTTCCGTGCCCGTTCAGCACTACATCGCCCTGCCCGC
TGTTCCTTCTCAAACAGCCACCCATCCCAACCCACATACACAGAAACAACCTTTCCTACACATTTTCCCA
AGTCTTCTCTTCACTATTCTACACTAATACACCACCGTGATATGCCGGTTATCTAGATGTCCTTTCTCCT
TTCTCATCCTTTCTTTCCCATGGTACCCAGGAGTCCCATTCGCCATGCCGAAGCATGTTGCCCAGCCGGC
GCCAGCGAGGAGGCTGGGACCATGCCGGCCCCGAGGACAACAACATGGCCGTCATATCTACAACAGTAGA
AATTGACGAGCTTACTCGTTTCGTCCTCACGGACTCATCAGAATTTCGCTCTTCATCGATTCTGTGGATG
GAGGGAGGGAAGGAGGGGGGGAGTGAGTGAGTCGAGAGAACGACGACTGGGGCAAAGAGAGGATGACGCC
ACTGCAACAAAAGACAGGGAAGAATAGAGGCTGTTGGAAAACAGGAACACAGTGAAGAATAGAGGCTGCA
GGGTAACAGGCACATTTATCGCAGAGAGGCGGGCGGCAGGGGCGATACGTAAAGAGACCCCTAAACTTCT
CCGCGTCATCCGTTCACGCTACCTCCTTCCCTCCCTTTACTCCCATTGATCACCAAGGCAGCGCCCGCAG
CCACCAGCAGCCACCGTCCTCAGTGTCACAGCTAGACGCGTCCCCATCAGGCAGCAGACCACCAGAATAT
GCGCTTTCGCTTCCCATCATATCCCTCCCTCCTCCCCTTCTATTCCTCATCATGCATCATTTCTTTCTCC
TTGCTGCATGCCCCTCTTCTTACCTTGGCTAAGATCTACCGGAGGAAGAAGTCTTCAACGATAGATAAAT
GCCTGTATCGTGATGGTTGTTTGAATGGTGGAAGTGAGCCAGGTATTGAGAACGAGGGGCGCAAGGGTGC
GTGGAAGAAGGCAGGGAGAGGCGAGGCGAAGGAGAAGGGCATGTGGTGGGAACGAAGCCTCCACACCACA
GCCACCCATGCTTTTCTCTGTTCGAGTTCCCGGGTTCTACTCTCACACACTACACGTGCACAGAAAACAT
TCACGCACAACAGAGATACAGAGGGATCCGTCGAGATGGTCTACACGTCCTAATGTCCCCTGCTTTCGAA
GCCCAGAGCCATCGCTTTCTGTTTTTATCCATTCGCAACACATCCTGTTCTCGCGACCTCTCCTCTTCCT
GGCCACCATCGCTTCTCCGTGCCATGCCCTGTACATCCTTCCCTCCCTCGTTGTCTACCACACTAATCAT
GCGCTCTGCAGCAGACACTCGGCTACTATTTGTGTCGTACGGATTGAGGGGAGGGAGGGGAAGGGAGGCA
AGAAGTAAATCGGTGGTCAACAACAGACGCGGTCTCCCCACCCTCCCTCATTCCTTTCCCCTCCTATAAT
GAGCGAAGAAAGCCATGGACACCGAGTCACCCACTCTCCTAATCCACCACCACCAGGGCACTAACGGACT
CACGCTCACCAAACTCGGTAACAATATCCACTGCACACAGATACACACGCAACCCTCGAGCATGCCCAAG
AAAAAGCGGAAGGTGAGCATCTACCAGGAGTTCGTCAACAAGTATTCACTGAGTAAGACACTGCGGTTCG
AGCTGATCCCACAGGGCAAGACACTGGAGAACATCAAGGCCCGAGGCCTGATTCTGGACGATGAGAAGCG
GGCAAAAGACTATAAGAAAGCCAAGCAGATCATTGATAAATACCACCAGTTCTTTATCGAGGAAATTCTG
AGCTCCGTGTGCATCAGTGAGGATCTGCTGCAGAATTACTCAGACGTGTACTTCAAGCTGAAGAAGAGCG
ACGATGACAACCTGCAGAAGGACTTCAAGTCCGCCAAGGACACCATCAAGAAACAGATTAGCGAGTACAT
CAAGGACTCCGAAAAGTTTAAAAATCTGTTCAACCAGAATCTGATCGATGCTAAGAAAGGCCAGGAGTCC
GACCTGATCCTGTGGCTGAAACAGTCTAAGGACAATGGGATTGAACTGTTCAAGGCTAACTCCGATATCA
CTGATATTGACGAGGCACTGGAAATCATCAAGAGCTTCAAGGGATGGACCACATACTTTAAAGGCTTCCA
CGAGAACCGCAAGAACGTGTACTCCAGCAACGACATTCCTACCTCCATCATCTACCGAATCGTCGATGAC
AATCTGCCAAAGTTCCTGGAGAACAAGGCCAAATATGAATCTCTGAAGGACAAAGCTCCCGAGGCAATTA
ATTACGAACAGATCAAGAAAGATCTGGCTGAGGAACTGACATTCGATATCGACTATAAGACTAGCGAGGT
GAACCAGAGGGTCTTTTCCCTGGACGAGGTGTTTGAAATCGCCAATTTCAACAATTACCTGAACCAGTCC
GGCATTACTAAATTCAATACCATCATTGGCGGGAAGTTTGTGAACGGGGAGAATACCAAGCGCAAGGGAA
TTAACGAATACATCAATCTGTATAGCCAGCAGATCAACGACAAAACTCTGAAGAAATACAAGATGTCTGT
GCTGTTCAAACAGATCCTGAGTGATACCGAGTCCAAGTCTTTTGTCATTGATAAACTGGAAGATGACTCA
GACGTGGTCACTACCATGCAGAGCTTTTATGAGCAGATCGCCGCTTTCAAGACAGTGGAGGAAAAATCTA
TTAAGGAAACTCTGAGTCTGCTGTTCGATGACCTGAAAGCCCAGAAGCTGGACCTGAGTAAGATCTACTT
CAAAAACGATAAGAGTCTGACAGACCTGTCACAGCAGGTGTTTGATGACTATTCCGTGATTGGGACCGCC
GTCCTGGAGTACATTACACAGCAGATCGCTCCAAAGAACCTGGATAATCCCTCTAAGAAAGAGCAGGAAC
TGATCGCTAAGAAAACCGAGAAGGCAAAATATCTGAGTCTGGAAACAATTAAGCTGGCACTGGAGGAGTT
CAACAAGCACAGGGATATTGACAAACAGTGCCGCTTTGAGGAAATCCTGGCCAACTTCGCAGCCATCCCC
ATGATTTTTGATGAGATCGCCCAGAACAAAGACAATCTGGCTCAGATCAGTATTAAGTACCAGAACCAGG
GCAAGAAAGACCTGCTGCAGGCTTCAGCAGAAGATGACGTGAAAGCCATCAAGGATCTGCTGGACCAGAC
CAACAATCTGCTGCACAAGCTGAAAATCTTCCATATTAGTCAGTCAGAGGATAAGGCTAATATCCTGGAT
AAAGACGAACACTTCTACCTGGTGTTCGAGGAATGTTACTTCGAGCTGGCAAACATTGTCCCCCTGTATA
ACAAGATTAGGAACTACATCACACAGAAGCCTTACTCTGACGAGAAGTTTAAACTGAACTTCGAAAATAG
TACCCTGGCCAACGGGTGGGATAAGAACAAGGAGCCTGACAACACAGCTATCCTGTTCATCAAGGATGAC
AAGTACTATCTGGGAGTGATGAATAAGAAAAACAATAAGATCTTCGATGACAAAGCCATTAAGGAGAACA
AAGGGGAAGGATACAAGAAAATCGTGTATAAGCTGCTGCCCGGCGCAAATAAGATGCTGCCTAAGGTGTT
CTTCAGCGCCAAGAGTATCAAATTCTACAACCCATCCGAGGACATCCTGCGGATTAGAAATCACTCAACA
CATACTAAGAACGGGAGCCCCCAGAAGGGATATGAGAAATTTGAGTTCAACATCGAGGATTGCAGGAAGT
TTATTGACTTCTACAAGCAGAGCATCTCCAAACACCCTGAATGGAAGGATTTTGGCTTCCGGTTTTCCGA
CACACAGAGATATAACTCTATCGACGAGTTCTACCGCGAGGTGGAAAATCAGGGGTATAAGCTGACTTTT
GAGAACATTTCTGAAAGTTACATCGACAGCGTGGTCAATCAGGGAAAGCTGTACCTGTTCCAGATCTATA
ACAAAGATTTTTCAGCATACAGCAAGGGCAGACCAAACCTGCATACACTGTACTGGAAGGCCCTGTTCGA
TGAGAGGAATCTGCAGGACGTGGTCTATAAACTGAACGGAGAGGCCGAACTGTTTTACCGGAAGCAGTCT
ATTCCTAAGAAAATCACTCACCCAGCTAAGGAGGCCATCGCTAACAAGAACAAGGACAATCCTAAGAAAG
AGAGCGTGTTCGAATACGATCTGATTAAGGACAAGCGGTTCACCGAAGATAAGTTCTTTTTCCATTGTCC
AATCACCATTAACTTCAAGTCAAGCGGCGCTAACAAGTTCAACGACGAGATCAATCTGCTGCTGAAGGAA
AAAGCAAACGATGTGCACATCCTGAGCATTGCCCGAGGAGAGCGGCATCTGGCCTACTATACCCTGGTGG
ATGGCAAAGGGAATATCATTAAGCAGGATACATTCAACATCATTGGCAATGACCGGATGAAAACCAACTA
CCACGATAAACTGGCTGCAATCGAGAAGGATAGAGACTCAGCTAGGAAGGACTGGAAGAAAATCAACAAC
ATTAAGGAGATGAAGGAAGGCTATCTGAGCCAGGTGGTCCATGAGATTGCAAAGCTGGTCATCGAATACA
ATGCCATTGTGGTGTTCGCGGATCTGAACTTCGGCTTTAAGAGGGGGCGCTTTAAGGTGGAAAAACAGGT
CTATCAGAAGCTGGAGAAAATGCTGATCGAAAAGCTGAATTACCTGGTGTTTAAAGATAACGAGTTCGAC
AAGACCGGAGGCGTCCTGAGAGCCTACCAGCTGACAGCTCCCTTTGAAACTTTCAAGAAAATGGGAAAAC
AGACAGGCATCATCTACTATGTGCCAGCCGGATTCACTTCCAAGATCTGCCCCGTGACCGGCTTTGTCAA
CCAGCTGTACCCTAAATATGAGTCAGTGAGCAAGTCCCAGGAATTTTTCAGCAAGTTCGATAAGATCTGT
TATAATCTGGACAAGGGGTACTTCGAGTTTTCCTTCGATTACAAGAACTTCGGCGACAAGGCCGCTAAGG
GGAAATGGACCATTGCCTCCTTCGGATCTCGCCTGATCAACTTTCGAAATTCCGATAAAAACCACAATTG
GGACACTAGGGAGGTGTACCCAACCAAGGAGCTGGAAAAGCTGCTGAAAGACTACTCTATCGAGTATGGA
CATGGCGAATGCATCAAGGCAGCCATCTGTGGCGAGAGTGATAAGAAATTTTTCGCCAAGCTGACCTCAG
TGCTGAATACAATCCTGCAGATGCGGAACTCAAAGACCGGGACAGAACTGGACTATCTGATTAGCCCCGT
GGCTGATGTCAACGGAAACTTCTTCGACAGCAGACAGGCACCCAAAAATATGCCTCAGGATGCAGACGCC
AACGGGGCCTACCACATCGGGCTGAAGGGACTGATGCTGCTGGGCCGGATCAAGAACAATCAGGAGGGGA
AGAAGCTGAACCTGGTCATTAAGAACGAGGAATACTTCGAGTTTGTCCAGAATAGAAATAACGGGTCCGG
CAGCGGGTCCGTTAACATGGTGTTTACTCTCGAGGACTTCGTGGGCGACTGGCGGCAGACAGCTGGCTAT
AACCTCGACCAGGTGCTGGAGCAGGGCGGTGTGTCCTCGCTTTTCCAGAACCTGGGCGTCTCCGTGACCC
CAATCCAGCGCATCGTCCTGAGCGGCGAGAACGGCCTGAAGATCGACATCCACGTCATCATTCCCTACGA
GGGCCTGAGCGGGGACCAAATGGGCCAGATCGAGAAGATCTTCAAGGTTGTGTACCCCGTGGACGATCAC
CACTTCAAGGTGATACTGCACTACGGGACGCTGGTCATCGACGGTGTGACGCCGAACATGATTGACTACT
TCGGCCGTCCTTACGAGGGCATTGCCGTGTTCGACGGCAAGAAGATCACGGTGACCGGCACCCTGTGGAA
CGGCAATAAGATCATTGACGAGCGGCTGATCAACCCGGATGGCTCGCTGTTGTTCCGCGTGACCATCAAC
GGGGTAACCGGCTGGCGCCTGTGCGAGCGCATCCTGGCCGGATACCCCTACGACGTGCCCGACTACGCGT
CCATGGTGGCTAGCCCGAAAAAGAAGAGGAAGGTCTGACAATTGGAAAGATCCAAGAGAGACGAGTAGAG
ATTTTTTTTTTGGGATTGATGTTTGTCGTTCTTTGAGTTGTCGTCGAGTTACGCCTTTTGTAAGAATGTT
CCGCAGGAGAGGAGGAGGATGGGCATGAGTGAGGGTGAGAGGGCTTGCCCGCTTTTTTTTTTTAAAAACG
CTGAAGACGTGGTTGTCAAACAAACCCCCCATAGAAACGATTTTGTTACGGTGCGGTCCAGACGTCACTT
GAATGGCTCCGCGGAAAGGCCAGGGAGGGAAGGGGGGAGGGAGGAAACATGAAACATGTTGAACGGCTCA
ACAGGGTTTGGGGGACAAGAGAGGTAGCGCCCTGATGGACTGCTCCCTCCCCTCCTTTCCCTCAATGTCT
CATTCATCCATGCTTCCCCCTTCTCTCTCTCCCCTCCGTTCCATCCCCCGCGGGCGTGGTAGTGGCGTGA
TGGGATCCACTAAAATGTACGTGTAAGAAAAGCCGGTGAGCTTACGCTTTTGTGAAAGTGGGAGTACGAG
TGTTGTGTGTGTGTGTAGTGGTTTCAGACCCCAGACAGAGGCGAAGCAGAAAAAGCAGACGATGAAGACG
ACGAAGAAATGAGCAGTCTATTTTTATCGTGGAAACAGAAGAGGTGATATCGTCTCCTGCAGGCATGCAA
GCTGATCCACTAGAGGCCATGGCGGCCGCGATGGAGTGGATGGAGGAGGAGGCGAGCGTAGCAGCAAGCG
TGAGTTATACAGCCAGGCACATGTCGCAATCCTTCGGTCTCGGGCTTAAAATCCACGCACTAATCACGCT
GGGCCATGCAAAGAGCAATGCCGAGGCCCACCACACAAAACGCTGTGTCGCGCGTTGCGGCCTGAAGCTT
CATACTTCTTAGTCGCCGCCAAAAGGGCTCGAGAGACGAGACCCGTTGGCATGACCGATGTTGTTCGACG
CGGTTTGCTTCGTCACAGTCGACGTGATTCAGGAATCTGGAGCCTGCAGATCATTTTTTTCAGCCTGATA
TCGTTCTTTTCCACTGAGAACCATCAGACCACCTTTTCTTCCATTGTGTGAAGGAGTAGGAGTTGCCGTG
CTGCTTTGTGGGAGACATCTGCGATGGTGACCAGCCTCCCGTCGTCTGGTCGACGTGACGAGCCTCTTCA
CTGTTCTTCGACGGAGAGACGCAAGCGAGACGGCTCTAGACCTTTTGGACACGCATTCTGTGTGTGAACT
AGTGGACAGTGATACCACGTCTGAAAGCTCACCACTGCCCATGGTGCAGCTACTTGTCACAAAGTTTTGA
CTCCGTCGGTATCACCATTCGCGCTCGTGTGCCTGGTTGTTCCGCCACGCCGGCCTGCCCCGGGGCGGGG
CAATATTCTAAAATCTCACGCAAAACACCGCACTTACCCCTCACACATATTCGTGATAGACCACCACCAA
TCTCAGCCCGCATCAACACAGGAGGGCCCATGCCCCTCTCGCAGGAGGAGAGCACGCTGATCGAGAGGGC
TACGGCGACGATTAACTCGATTCCTATCTCCGAGGATTACTCGGTGGCTTCCGCTGCTCTGTCGTCCGAC
GGACGGATCTTCACGGGGGTCAACGTGTACCATTTTACGGGGGGGCCTTGCGCGGAGCTGGTGGTCCTGG
GGACCGCCGCTGCTGCCGCGGCTGGGAACCTGACGTGCATTGTCGCCATCGGGAACGAGAACCGCGGGAT
TCTGAGCCCCTGCGGGCGGTGCCGGCAGGTCCTGCTCGACCTCCACCCTGGGATCAAGGCGATTGTGAAG
GATTCCGACGGGCAGCCTACGGCGGTCGGTATCAGAGAACTTCTCCCTTCGGGCTACGTGTGGGAGAGCG
CTTGAACTAGTAGTAGATGCCGACCGGAGTCCGCAAAAATCACCAGTCTCTCTCTACAAATCTATCTCTC
TCTATTTTTCTCCAGAATAATGTGTGAGTAGTTCCCAGATAAGGGAATTAGGGTTCTTATAGGGTTTCGC
TCATGTGTTGAGCATATAAGAAACCCTTAGTATGTATTTGTATTTGTAAAATACTTCTATCAATAAAATT
TCTAATTCCTAAAACCAAAATCCAGTGACCTGGTTTAAACCACAGAATCAGGGGATAACGCAGGAAAGAA
CATGTGAGCAAAAGGCCAGCAAAAGGCCAGGAACCGTAAAAAGGCCGCGTTGCTGGCGTTTTTCCATAGG
CTCCGCCCCCCTGACGAGCATCACAAAAATCGACGCTCAAGTCAGAGGTGGCGAAACCCGACAGGACTAT
AAAGATACCAGGCGTTTCCCCCTGGAAGCTCCCTCGTGCGCTCTCCTGTTCCGACCCTGCCGCTTACCGG
ATACCTGTCCGCCTTTCTCCCTTCGGGAAGCGTGGCGCTTTCTCATAGCTCACGCTGTAGGTATCTCAGT
TCGGTGTAGGTCGTTCGCTCCAAGCTGGGCTGTGTGCACGAACCCCCCGTTCAGCCCGACCGCTGCGCCT
TATCCGGTAACTATCGTCTTGAGTCCAACCCGGTAAGACACGACTTATCGCCACTGGCAGCAGCCACTGG
TAACAGGATTAGCAGAGCGAGGTATGTAGGCGGTGCTACAGAGTTCTTGAAGTGGTGGCCTAACTACGGC
TACACTAGAAGAACAGTATTTGGTATCTGCGCTCTGCTGAAGCCAGTTACCTTCGGAAAAAGAGTTGGTA
GCTCTTGATCCGGCAAACAAACCACCGCTGGTAGCGGTGGTTTTTTTGTTTGCAAGCAGCAGATTACGCG
CAGAAAAAAAGGATCTCAAGAAGATCCTTTGATCTTTTCTACGGGGTCTGACGCTCAGTGGAACGAAAAC
TCACGTTAAGGGATTTTGGTCATGAGATTATCAAAAAGGATCTTCACCTAGATCCTTTTAAATTAAAAAT
GAAGTTTTAAATCAATCTAAAGTATATATGAGTAAACTTGGTCTGACAGTTACCAATGCTTAATCAGTGA
GGCACCTATCTCAGCGATCTGTCTATTTCGTTCATCCATAGTTGCCTGACTCCCCGTCGTGTAGATAACT
ACGATACGGGAGGGCTTACCATCTGGCCCCAGTGCTGCAATGATACCGCGAGACCCACGCTCACCGGCTC
CAGATTTATCAGCAATAAACCAGCCAGCCGGAAGGGCCGAGCGCAGAAGTGGTCCTGCAACTTTATCCGC
CTCCATCCAGTCTATTAATTGTTGCCGGGAAGCTAGAGTAAGTAGTTCGCCAGTTAATAGTTTGCGCAAC
GTTGTTGCCATTGCTACAGGCATCGTGGTGTCACGCTCGTCGTTTGGTATGGCTTCATTCAGCTCCGGTT
CCCAACGATCAAGGCGAGTTACATGATCCCCCATGTTGTGCAAAAAAGCGGTTAGCTCCTTCGGTCCTCC
GATCGTTGTCAGAAGTAAGTTGGCCGCAGTGTTATCACTCATGGTTATGGCAGCACTGCATAATTCTCTT
ACTGTCATGCCATCCGTAAGATGCTTTTCTGTGACTGGTGAGTACTCAACCAAGTCATTCTGAGAATAGT
GTATGCGGCGACCGAGTTGCTCTTGCCCGGCGTCAATACGGGATAATACCGCGCCACATAGCAGAACTTT
AAAAGTGCTCATCATTGGAAAACGTTCTTCGGGGCGAAAACTCTCAAGGATCTTACCGCTGTTGAGATCC
AGTTCGATGTAACCCACTCGTGCACCCAACTGATCTTCAGCATCTTTTACTTTCACCAGCGTTTCTGGGT
GAGCAAAAACAGGAAGGCAAAATGCCGCAAAAAAGGGAATAAGGGCGACACGGAAATGTTGAATACTCAT
ACTCTTCCTTTTTCAATATTATTGAAGCATTTATCAGGGTTATTGTCTCATGAGCGGATACATATTTGAA
TGTATTTAGAAAAATAAACAAATAGGGGTTCCGCGCACATTTCCCCGAAAAGTGCCACCTGGGTCCTTTT
CATCACGTGCTATAAAAATAATTATAATTTAAATTTTTTAATATAAATATATAAATTAAAAATAGAAAGT
AAAAAAAGAAATTAAAGAAAAAATAGTTTTT
